Addgene plasmid #146454: pMT-NTAP_H
Purpose: (Empty Backbone) Insect Expression vector
Depositing lab: Elisa Izaurralde. Depositing organization: Max Planck Institute for Developmental Biology.
Backbone
  Vector backbone: pMK33-NTAP
  Vector type: Insect Expression
Growth in bacteria
  Bacterial resistance: Ampicillin, 100 μg/mL
  Growth temperature: 37°C
  Growth strain: DH5alpha
  Copy number: Low Copy
Gene/Insert
  Gene/Insert name: None
Terms and licenses: Academic/Nonprofit Terms; Industry Terms: Not Available to Industry
Depositor comments: pMK33-NTAP and pMK33-CTAP vectors are designed for making proteinfusions tagged with the TAP tag and for generating stableDrosophila cell lines under Hygromycin selection. TAP fusions areinducible with copper sulfate. The parental vector, pMK33 (pMt/Hy),was created by Michael Koelle. Plasmids from this collection were made available to the research community and donated after the lab closed. Please note that the sequence provided by the depositing laboratory may be theoretical/predicted or based on Sanger sequencing results. There may be discrepancies between sequencing results obtained by Addgene and the depositor sequence. If an Addgene verified sequence is not available, please contact before placing your order to request that our lab fully sequence the plasmid.
How to cite: pMT-NTAP_H was a gift from Elisa Izaurralde (Addgene plasmid # 146454 ; http://n2t.net/addgene:146454 ; RRID:Addgene_146454)
