[The description below was written by a language model from this plasmid's Addgene catalogue record and pLannotate feature annotations shown in this document.]
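Description:
pMT-NTAP_H is an empty insect expression backbone derived from pMK33-NTAP (itself built on the pMK33/pMt-Hy vector). It is designed for making N-terminally TAP-tagged fusion proteins and for establishing stable Drosophila cell lines. In E. coli it is maintained through a ColE1/pMB1-type origin and selected with ampicillin via the bla gene and its promoter. The catalogue lists it as low copy, and a remnant of a tetracycline resistance gene points to pBR322-like ancestry. The sequenced record is about 8.8 kb and carries no insert.

The expression cassette is driven by the Drosophila metallothionein (MT) promoter, which is induced with copper sulfate according to the depositor. Downstream lie two IgG-binding units of Staphylococcus aureus protein A followed by a calmodulin-binding peptide, the two affinity modules of the tandem affinity purification tag. These are followed by a fragment of a pBluescript-type multiple cloning site where a coding sequence of interest can be placed in frame, so that the tag sits at the N-terminus. A protease cleavage site between the two modules, as found in classical TAP tags, is not annotated in the feature table. A short actin-like match sits after the cloning site, but the record does not explain its role and no terminator is annotated for this cassette.

A separate selection unit uses the strong copia transposon promoter to express the hygromycin phosphotransferase gene. It is followed by SV40 small t intron and large T fragments and ends in the SV40 polyadenylation signal. This unit allows hygromycin selection of stably transfected cells. The vector is typically used for inducible expression of tagged bait proteins and two-step purification of their complexes from Drosophila cells.
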