Features (pLannotate 1.2.2; 19 found; start..end, strand, type, name):
      9..310     +  CDS            TcR (fragment): tetracycline efflux protein; tet; confers resistance to tetracycline
    552..680     -  CDS            YPB1_ECOLX (fragment): Protein predicted: Swiss-Prot protein existence level 4. From Escherichia coli.
    865..1453    -  rep_origin     ori: high-copy-number ColE1/pMB1/pBR322/pUC origin of replication
   1624..2484    -  CDS            AmpR: β-lactamase; bla; confers resistance to ampicillin, carbenicillin, and related antibiotics
   2485..2589    -  promoter       AmpR promoter: bla
   4071..4350    +  promoter       copia promoter: strong promoter from the Drosophila transposable element copia (Sinclair et al., 1986)
   4396..5421    +  CDS            HygR: aminoglycoside phosphotransferase from E. coli; aph(4)-Ia; confers resistance to hygromycin
   5439..5711    +  CDS            yokD (fragment): YOKD_BACSU - Experimental evidence at protein level: Swiss-Prot protein existence level 1. May contribute to antibiotic resistance. From Bacillus subtilis (strain 168).
   5708..5782    +  CDS            small t antigen (fragment): SV40 (simian virus 40) small t antigen
   5784..5849    +  intron         small t intron: SV40 (simian virus 40) small t antigen intron
   5979..5999    +  CDS            SV40 NLS: nuclear localization signal of SV40 (simian virus 40) large T antigen
   6318..6401    +  CDS            large T antigen (fragment): large T antigen from SV40 (simian virus 40)
   6424..6558    +  polyA_signal   SV40 poly(A) signal: SV40 polyadenylation signal
   6559..6985    +  promoter       MT promoter: Drosophila metallothionein promoter
   7036..7209    +  CDS            ProtA: IgG-binding unit of Staphylococcus aureus protein A
   7213..7383    +  CDS            ProtA: IgG-binding unit of Staphylococcus aureus protein A
   7454..7524    +  CDS            CBP (fragment): calmodulin-binding peptide derived from skeletal muscle myosin light chain kinase; binds calmodulin with nanomolar affinity in the presence of calcium
   7522..7565    -  misc_feature   MCS (fragment): pBluescript multiple cloning site
   7629..7724    +  CDS            ACT_DICVI: Experimental evidence at transcript level: Swiss-Prot protein existence level 2. Actins are highly conserved proteins that are involved in various types of cell motility and are ubiquitously expressed in all eukaryotic cells. From Dictyocaulus viviparus (Bovine lungworm).
>Addgene plasmid #146454 | pMT-NTAP_H | addgene full sequence | sequence record 355944 | Addgene NGS Result
GCGGCCGCCGACGCGAGGCTGGATGGCCTTCCCCATTATGATTCTTCTCGCTTCCGGCGGCATCGGGATG
CCCGCGTTGCAGGCCATGCTGTCCAGGCAGGTAGATGACGACCATCAGGGACAGCTTCAAGGATCGCTCG
CGGCTCTTACCAGCCTAACTTCGATCATTGGACCGCTGATCGTCACGGCGATTTATGCCGCCTCGGCGAG
CACATGGAACGGGTTGGCATGGATTGTAGGCGCCGCCCTATACCTTGTCTGCCTCCCCGCGTTGCGTCGC
GGTGCATGGAGCCGGGCCACCTCGACCTGAATGGAAGCCGGCGGCACCTCGCTAACGGATTCACCACTCC
AAGAATTGGAGCCAATCAATTCTTGCGGAGAACTGTGAATGCGCAAACCAACCCTTGGCAGAACATATCC
ATCGCGTCCGCCATCTCCAGCAGCCGCACGCGGCGCATCTCGGGCAGCGTTGGGTCCTGGCCACGGGTGC
GCATGATCGTGCTCCTGTCGTTGAGGACCCGGCTAGGCTGGCGGGGTTGCCTTACTGGTTAGCAGAATGA
ATCACCGATACGCGAGCGAACGTGAAGCGACTGCTGCTGCAAAACGTCTGCGACCTGAGCAACAACATGA
ATGGTCTTCGGTTTCCGTGTTTCGTAAAGTCTGGAAACGCGGAAGTCAGCGCTCTTCCGCTTCCTCGCTC
ACTGACTCGCTGCGCTCGGTCGTTCGGCTGCGGCGAGCGGTATCAGCTCACTCAAAGGCGGTAATACGGT
TATCCACAGAATCAGGGGATAACGCAGGAAAGAACATGTGAGCAAAAGGCCAGCAAAAGGCCAGGAACCG
TAAAAAGGCCGCGTTGCTGGCGTTTTTCCATAGGCTCCGCCCCCCTGACGAGCATCACAAAAATCGACGC
TCAAGTCAGAGGTGGCGAAACCCGACAGGACTATAAAGATACCAGGCGTTTCCCCCTGGAAGCTCCCTCG
TGCGCTCTCCTGTTCCGACCCTGCCGCTTACCGGATACCTGTCCGCCTTTCTCCCTTCGGGAAGCGTGGC
GCTTTCTCATAGCTCACGCTGTAGGTATCTCAGTTCGGTGTAGGTCGTTCGCTCCAAGCTGGGCTGTGTG
CACGAACCCCCCGTTCAGCCCGACCGCTGCGCCTTATCCGGTAACTATCGTCTTGAGTCCAACCCGGTAA
GACACGACTTATCGCCACTGGCAGCAGCCACTGGTAACAGGATTAGCAGAGCGAGGTATGTAGGCGGTGC
TACAGAGTTCTTGAAGTGGTGGCCTAACTACGGCTACACTAGAAGGACAGTATTTGGTATCTGCGCTCTG
CTGAAGCCAGTTACCTTCGGAAAAAGAGTTGGTAGCTCTTGATCCGGCAAACAAACCACCGCTGGTAGCG
GTGGTTTTTTTGTTTGCAAGCAGCAGATTACGCGCAGAAAAAAAGGATCTCAAGAAGATCCTTTGATCTT
TTCTACGGGGTCTGACGCTCAGTGGAACGAAAACTCACGTTAAGGGATTTTGGTCATGAGATTATCAAAA
AGGATCTTCACCTAGATCCTTTTAAATTAAAAATGAAGTTTTAAATCAATCTAAAGTATATATGAGTAAA
CTTGGTCTGACAGTTACCAATGCTTAATCAGTGAGGCACCTATCTCAGCGATCTGTCTATTTCGTTCATC
CATAGTTGCCTGACTCCCCGTCGTGTAGATAACTACGATACGGGAGGGCTTACCATCTGGCCCCAGTGCT
GCAATGATACCGCGAGACCCACGCTCACCGGCTCCAGATTTATCAGCAATAAACCAGCCAGCCGGAAGGG
CCGAGCGCAGAAGTGGTCCTGCAACTTTATCCGCCTCCATCCAGTCTATTAATTGTTGCCGGGAAGCTAG
AGTAAGTAGTTCGCCAGTTAATAGTTTGCGCAACGTTGTTGCCATTGCTGCAGGCATCGTGGTGTCACGC
TCGTCGTTTGGTATGGCTTCATTCAGCTCCGGTTCCCAACGATCAAGGCGAGTTACATGATCCCCCATGT
TGTGCAAAAAAGCGGTTAGCTCCTTCGGTCCTCCGATCGTTGTCAGAAGTAAGTTGGCCGCAGTGTTATC
ACTCATGGTTATGGCAGCACTGCATAATTCTCTTACTGTCATGCCATCCGTAAGATGCTTTTCTGTGACT
GGTGAGTACTCAACCAAGTCATTCTGAGAATAGTGTATGCGGCGACCGAGTTGCTCTTGCCCGGCGTCAA
CACGGGATAATACCGCGCCACATAGCAGAACTTTAAAAGTGCTCATCATTGGAAAACGTTCTTCGGGGCG
AAAACTCTCAAGGATCTTACCGCTGTTGAGATCCAGTTCGATGTAACCCACTCGTGCACCCAACTGATCT
TCAGCATCTTTTACTTTCACCAGCGTTTCTGGGTGAGCAAAAACAGGAAGGCAAAATGCCGCAAAAAAGG
GAATAAGGGCGACACGGAAATGTTGAATACTCATACTCTTCCTTTTTCAATATTATTGAAGCATTTATCA
GGGTTATTGTCTCATGAGCGGATACATATTTGAATGTATTTAGAAAAATAAACAAATAGGGGTTCCGCGC
ACATTTCCCCGAAAAGTGCCACCTGACGTCTAAGAAACCATTATTATCATGACATTAACCTATAAAAATA
GGCGTATCACGAGGCCCTTTCGTCTTCAAGAATTCACATTTGTACGAATTTTTTTTTTATCAAAAGTTCG
AGTTTTTCACCAATTTCCTCATCAACCGAGCAAGGCAAACGGCTTTGAATAATATGGTGTTATATATACA
TATATCAAATCGCTGCTGACTGCGTGATTGATGGCCCCAAGATTACATATTATCGAATCAGGATTCAGAA
GGAGATCAATGTCAAATGCGGACAGGAACATGAAAGACGCCTGTTATGCGCAATTAAAAATTTGGGTTTA
ATTGCTGTGGAAACTGTTGTTGGCGGCATCTTAAGTTCCTGTTTAACAACATCAACTACTTATGTACGTA
GAAGCGTTTAAGCCATTTGCATACAGATGAGAACTGGCTTTTGTGCTAATCAGTCAAGATGACTCCGATG
ATGATGACTCATTACCTGACCAGTTTTCGCTGCTTTCTTTTCAACAACTACTTGTATATGTATTGTATCC
AATAGCAATACATTGAATTTCCATGGTCTAGTCACGTATTATCATTTAATTGACACCAAGTCGTGTTATT
GTTGAGCTATCGAGTTCAGCTCAAACATTTCTTATTCCCATGAATAAGCCGGCAAAAATATGCAATCTAT
GAAAGTTAATATAAGCAAACCTTACTTTGACTCAATACCAATGCACTTTGTGTCGATAGGTTCACGCAAT
TGAGGCGATTATTCCGATAACCCAAGCGATTGACTGTTCCCGTTTCGATTCCAATTGAAATTTGGAAATG
TACAATAGTTTTGCTATATGCTGTCAAGTACGCTCTTATCTTCTCTGGGTTTTCTTCAGAGTTTCGAAAC
GCTTCTTCTTTTTTTTGTTTTTTTTTTTTTGGAATCTCGTATTTTGGAAGGGGCTCCCCTCTGGAATTTG
TTACACTGTCGTTATCATTGCGAACAAGCGGCCCGAAGCTATCAGCGACTTTAACATTTACAATGCACTT
TTTTACGACCAATTAAATGTACATTTTCCTTTCTTCGCCCGTTGATAAGCGAACGCGATGTGGCGCAGGC
AATGTGTTGCTCTTGCGACACAAACGCAATCAAAATGGATTCAATTTCGCTTTTTCCCAGTGAAACGAAG
AACGAACCGACCATCATGATATGCTCCTCTGCATGTTGCGTATTGAATCAATGACAATTTCAATTAAGCC
GCCCGTTCGTCATGCGTTTTCGTGCGCTTCGAAATGCTGATAACGCTGCTGTCCTCCAACTGCTTTGCAT
GTGGACACAATTCCATTTATTTAATTCTTTTATTTGGATCGGTTAAATTAAAAAGCGCCTTGTTACGCAT
TTAACGTTGTTTCCGGTGCGTGGTGGTTTCATGCTTCTGGGAACGGCAAATGGGTTTAGGATTGGGAACC
CCTCATCATCTGTTGGAATATACTATTCAACCTACAAAAGTAACGTTAAACAACACTACTTTATATTTGA
TATGAATGGCCACACCTTTTATGCCATAAAACATATTGTAAGAGAATACCACTCTTTTTATTCCTTCTTT
CCTTCTTGTACGTTTTTTGCTGTAAGTAGGTCGTGGTGCTGGTGTTGCAGTTGAAATAACTTAAAATATA
AATCATAAAACTCAAACATAAACTTGACTATTTATTTATTTATTAAGAAAGGAAATATAAATTATAAATT
ACAACAGGTTATGGACCTGCAGCCAAGCTTGGCGCTCGTCCGGGGGCAATGAGATATGAAAAAGCCTGAA
CTCACCGCGACGTCTGTCGAGAAGTTTCTGATCGAAAAGTTCGACAGCGTCTCCGACCTGATGCAGCTCT
CGGAGGGCGAAGAATCTCGTGCTTTCAGCTTCGATGTAGGAGGGCGTGGATATGTCCTGCGGGTAAATAG
CTGCGCCGATGGTTTCTACAAAGATCGTTATGTTTATCGGCACTTTGCATCGGCCGCGCTCCCGATTCCG
GAAGTGCTTGACATTGGGGAATTCAGCGAGAGCCTGACCTATTGCATCTCCCGCCGTGCACAGGGTGTCA
CGTTGCAAGACCTGCCTGAAACCGAACTGCCCGCTGTTCTGCAGCCGGTCGCGGAGGCCATGGATGCGAT
CGCTGCGGCCGATCTTAGCCAGACGAGCGGGTTCGGCCCATTCGGACCGCAAGGAATCGGTCAATACACT
ACATGGCGTGATTTCATATGCGCGATTGCTGATCCCCATGTGTATCACTGGCAAACTGTGATGGACGACA
CCGTCAGTGCGTCCGTCGCGCAGGCTCTCGATGAGCTGATGCTTTGGGCCGAGGACTGCCCCGAAGTCCG
GCACCTCGTGCACGCGGATTTCGGCTCCAACAATGTCCTGACGGACAATGGCCGCATAACAGCGGTCATT
GACTGGAGCGAGGCGATGTTCGGGGATTCCCAATACGAGGTCGCCAACATCTTCTTCTGGAGGCCGTGGT
TGGCTTGTATGGAGCAGCAGACGCGCTACTTCGAGCGGAGGCATCCGGAGCTTGCAGGATCGCCGCGGCT
CCGGGCGTATATGCTCCGCATTGGTCTTGACCAACTCTATCAGAGCTTGGTTGACGGCAATTTCGATGAT
GCAGCTTGGGCGCAGGGTCGATGCGACGCAATCGTCCGATCCGGAGCCGGGACTGTCGGGCGTACACAAA
TCGCCCGCAGAAGCGCGGCCGTCTGGACCGATGGCTGTGTAGAAGTACTCGCCGATAGTGGAAACCGACG
CCCCAGCACTCGTCCGAGGGCAAAGGAATAGAGTAGATGCCGACCGAACAAGAGCTGATTTCGAGAACGC
CTCAGCCAGCAACTCGCGCGAGCCTAGCAAGGCAAATGCGAGAGAACGGCCTTACGCTTGGTGGCACAGT
TCTCGTCCACAGTTCGCTAAGCTCGCTCGGCTGGGTCGCGGGAGGGCCGGTCGCAGTGATTCAGGCCCTT
CTGGATTGTGTTGGTCCCCAGGGCACGATTGTCATGCCCACGCACTCGGGTGATCTGACTGATCCCGCAG
ATTGGAGATCGCCGCCCGTGCCTGCCGATTGGGTGCAGATCTTTGTGAAGGAACCTTACTTCTGTGGTGT
GACATAATTGGACAAACTACCTACAGAGATTTAAAGCTCTAAGGTAAATATAAAATTTTTAAGTGTATAA
TGTGTTAAACTACTGATTCTAATTGTTTGTGTATTTTAGATTCCAACCTATGGAACTGATGAATGGGAGC
AGTGGTGGAATGCCTTTAATGAGGAAAACCTGTTTTGCTCAGAAGAAATGCCATCTAGTGATGATGAGGC
TACTGCTGACTCTCAACATTCTACTCCTCCAAAAAAGAAGAGAAAGGTAGAAGACCCCAAGGACTTTCCT
TCAGAATTGCTAAGTTTTTTGAGTCATGCTGTGTTTAGTAATAGAACTCTTGCTTGCTTTGCTATTTACA
CCACAAAGGAAAAAGCTGCACTGCTATACAAGAAAATTATGGAAAAATATTCTGTAACCTTTATAAGTAG
GCATAACAGTTATAATCATAACATACTGTTTTTTCTTACTCCACACAGGCATAGAGTGTCTGCTATTAAT
AACTATGCTCAAAAATTGTGTACCTTTAGCTTTTTAATTTGTAAAGGGGTTAATAAGGAATATTTGATGT
ATAGTGCCTTGACTAGAGATCATAATCAGCCATACCACATTTGTAGAGGTTTTACTTGCTTTAAAAAACC
TCCCACACCTCCCCCTGAACCTGAAACATAAAATGAATGCAATTGTTGTTGTTAACTTGTTTATTGCAGC
TTATAATGGTTACAAATAAAGCAATAGCATCACAAATTTCACAAATAAAGCATTTTTTTCACTGCATTCT
AGTTGTGGTTTGTCCAAACTCATCAATGTATCTTATCATGTCTGGATCAATTCGTTGCAGGACAGGATGT
GGTGCCCGATGTGACTAGCTCTTTGCTGCAGGCCGTCCTATCCTCTGGTTCCGATAAGAGACCCAGAACT
CCGGCCCCCCACCGCCCACCGCCACCCCCATACATATGTGGTACGCAAGTAAGAGTGCCTGCGCATGCCC
CATGTGCCCCACCAAGAGCTTTGCATCCCATACAAGTCCCCAAAGTGGAGAACCGAACCAATTCTTCGCG
GGCAGAACAAAAGCTTCTGCACACGTCTCCACTCGAATTTGGAGCCGGCCGGCGTGTGCAAAAGAGGTGA
ATCGAACGAAAGACCCGTGTGTAAAGCCGCGTTTCCAAAATGTATAAAACCGAGAGCATCTGGCCAATGT
GCATCAGTTGTGGTCAGCAGCAAAATCAAGTGAATCATCTCAGTGCAACTAAAGGGGGGATCTCGAGCAA
CCAAAATGGCAGGCCTTGCGCAACACGATGAAGCCGTGGACAACAAATTCAACAAAGAACAACAAAACGC
GTTCTATGAGATCTTACATTTACCTAACTTAAACGAAGAACAACGAAACGCCTTCATCCAAAGTTTAAAA
GATGACCCAAGCCAAAGCGCTAACCTTTTAGCAGAAGCTAAAAAGCTAAATGATGCTCAGGCGCCGAAAG
TAGACAACAAATTCAACAAAGAACAACAAAACGCGTTCTATGAGATCTTACATTTACCTAACTTAAACGA
AGAACAACGAAACGCCTTCATCCAAAGTTTAAAAGATGACCCAAGCCAAAGCGCTAACCTTTTAGCAGAA
GCTAAAAAGCTAAATGATGCTCAGGCGCCGAAAGTAGACGCGAATTGTGATATACCTACAACTGCTTCTG
AAAATTTATATTTTCAAGGTGAACTAAAGAGAAGATGGAAAAAGAATTTCATAGCCGTCTCAGCAGCCAA
CCGCTTTAAGAAAATCTCATCCTCCGGGGCACTTGATATCGAATTCCTGCAGCCCGGGGGATCCACTAGT
TCTAGTCGACCATGAAGATCAAGATCATTGCCCCGCCAGAGCGCAAGTACTCTGTCTGGATCGGTGGCTC
CATCCTGGCTTCGCTGTCCACCTTCCAGCAGATGTGGATCTCCAAGCAGGAGTACGACGAGTCCGGCCCC
TCCATTGTGCACCGCAAGTGCTTCTAAGAAGGATCGCTTGTCTGGGCAAGAGGATCAGGATCGGGATGGT
CTTGATTCTGCTGGAGGAGGAGGAGGAGAAGTCGAGGAAGCAGCAGCGAAAGTGCAAGTGCGAGTGGTGG
AAGTTTGGAGTGCAGCACAACAAAATCAACAACAACACCAACTACAAGATGAAAAGAGCGGAACCACCTG
CACACCATCATCACTATCATCATCGTTTTGGGCGCATGTTGTGTGGTTCCAGCGTATTAATATAATTAAT
TTATTCCACATGAGATATGATATGATATACTATGTATTTTTTGTTTTTTTTTTATTTGTAAACCTTTAAT
ATAACAAGAACTACAAAAAATGAAAATGAGCGAAAATGCATATTCTGCCATTCCACACACACACCAACAA
CACCCAACACACGCACACCCACAAGCTTACACACACACATTCGCGGCATGACAAGGACATCAAGATAAAG
AAGAACTTAAAGAAGATATTTCCCAAAGCGCAAAAAGAACACACACACATTGCAAAACACAAACAACACA
CTAGCGTTTTGTACAATTCGTCAGCAACCTTATGTATTATTTTTTAATTATGATGTAATTATAAACAAAG
TGAAACAAAAATATGAAAACAAAAAGGAAAATCAAATCTGTCTTCTCTTTCTCCCGCTCTCCTCGCTCTC
TGCTGCTAACCTCGCCCTCTCCTCTCTCATCTTTTTGTCTGTCTCTCTTCCACATTTTTGCCGGCCGGCA
AAATAATAACCCACACACACTCACACTTGGCTGCAGTTTCGCGTGCGATATTCACACACATTCAAGCATA
CAAGCATACATACATATGTATTTTTTTTTTATTTGTACACTTTTCTAATTGCATGCGTATCGATTGATAA
GTTTACGCCTGAAAATGTTAATTAAAATGTGAAAATGCAACTGAAAAACTGATGAAATGAAACAACAACA
AGCGAACAATTTGCTACATGTGTATTGTCTAACAACCGTTACTGCAACGGTTGCTTCGGAAAAGGGTGAA
GAGGAAGAGGGCACGAGGTCGACTAGA
